Addgene plasmid #25628: pGL3E-hIL-17prom(-232)-Luc
Depositing lab: Sarah Gaffen. Depositing organization: University of Pittsburgh (University, School of Medicine, and Cancer Institute). Publication: Crucial role for nuclear factor of activated T cells in T cell receptor-mediated regulation of human interleukin-17. Liu XK, Lin X, Gaffen SL. J Biol Chem. 2004 Dec 10. 279(50):52762-71. 10.1074/jbc.M405764200 PubMed 15459204.
Backbone
  Vector backbone: pGL3-Enhancer
  Backbone manufacturer: Promega
  Backbone size w/o insert (bp): 5064
  Vector type: Luciferase
Growth in bacteria
  Bacterial resistance: Ampicillin, 100 μg/mL
  Growth temperature: 37°C
  Growth strain: DH5alpha
  Copy number: High Copy
Gene/Insert
  Gene/Insert name: human IL-17 promoter
  Species: H. sapiens (human)
  Insert size (bp): 232
  Entrez Gene: IL17A (a.k.a. CTLA-8, CTLA8, IL-17, IL-17A, IL17, ILA17)
  Cloning method: Restriction Enzyme; 5′ cloning site Mlu I (not destroyed); 3′ cloning site Hind III (not destroyed)
  Sequencing primers: 5′ RVprimer 3; 3′ GLprimer2
Terms and licenses: Academic/Nonprofit Terms; Industry Terms: Not Available to Industry
How to cite: pGL3E-hIL-17prom(-232)-Luc was a gift from Sarah Gaffen (Addgene plasmid # 25628 ; http://n2t.net/addgene:25628 ; RRID:Addgene_25628)
