[The description below was written by a language model from this plasmid's Addgene catalogue record.]
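Description:
pGL3E-hIL-17prom(-232)-Luc is a firefly luciferase reporter plasmid built on the commercial pGL3-Enhancer backbone (about 5.1 kb without insert). It is maintained as a high-copy plasmid in E. coli under ampicillin selection. The pGL3-Enhancer design lacks a eukaryotic promoter upstream of the luciferase coding sequence but carries an SV40 enhancer downstream of the reporter. Luciferase output therefore depends on whatever promoter fragment is cloned into the upstream polylinker, while the enhancer boosts signal from weak promoters. No feature table is supplied with this record, so the positions of individual backbone elements cannot be confirmed here.

The insert is a 232 bp fragment of the human IL-17 (IL17A) promoter, cloned between MluI and HindIII sites, both of which were preserved, placing it directly upstream of the luciferase gene. The "(-232)" in the name suggests a proximal promoter truncation extending to roughly 232 bp upstream of the gene, probably one member of a deletion series, although the record does not give exact coordinates.

The construct is intended for transient transfection into mammalian cells to measure IL17A promoter activity by luminescence. The associated publication concerns T cell receptor-mediated regulation of human IL-17 and the role of NFAT. This points to use in T cells for mapping the minimal promoter region and the transcription factor binding sites that confer responsiveness to activation signals. The plasmid has no mammalian selection marker recorded, consistent with transient reporter assays rather than stable line generation.
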