>Addgene plasmid #25628 | pGL3E-hIL-17prom(-232)-Luc | addgene partial sequence | sequence record 31616 | 25628 with LucNRev
GGCGCCGGGCCTTTCTTTATGTTTTTGGCGTCTTCCATGGTGGCTTTACCAACAGTACCGGAATGCCAAG
CTTGACTCACCACCAATGAGGTCTTCCCAGGAGTCATCGTTGTTTCTTCCAATCAACTGGGGATGGATGA
GTTTGTGCCTGCTATGAGATGGACAAAATGTAGCGCTATCGTCTCTCTTTTTATAGGGCTTTTCTCCTTC
TGTGGTCACTTACGTGGCGTGTCGCAGTGGGTTCAGGGGTGACACCATTTTGGTTAAAATTTCCGCCCCC
AATGAGGTCATAGAAGAATCTCTCCTTCTGAAGGAAAATGGGAAGGGCAGAAATTCATGACGCGTAAGAG
CTCGGTACCTATCGATAGAGAAATGTTCTGGCACCTGCACTTGCACTGGGGACAGCCTATTTTGCTAGTT
TGTTTTGTTTCGTTTTGTTTTGATGGAGAGCGTATGTTAGTACTATCGATTCACACAAAAAACCAACACA
CAGATGTAATGAAAATAAAGATATTTTATTGCGGCCGCTCCAAGTACCTCCCGTACCTTAATATTACTTA
CTTATCATGGTAGCTTGGGCTGGCGTAATAGCGAAGAGGCCCGCACCGATCGCCCTTCCCAACAGTTGCG
CAGCCTGAATGGCGAATGGCAAATTGTAAGCGTTAATATTTTGTTAAAATTCGCGTTAAATTTTTGTTAA
ATCAGCTCATTTTTTAACCAATAGGCCGAAATCGGCAAAATCCCTTATAAATCAAAAGAATAGACCGAGA
TAGGGTTGAGTGTTGTTCCAGTTTGGAACAAGAGTCCACTATTAAAGAACGTGGACTCCAACGTCAAAGG
GCGAAAAACCGTCTATCA
